>Addgene plasmid #196088 | pb-miRE-tre-3xFLAG-hnRNPU∆RGG | addgene full sequence | sequence record 384679 | Addgene NGS Result
ACTCTTCCTTTTTCAATATTATTGAAGCATTTATCAGGGTTATTGTCTCATGAGCGGATACATATTTGAA
TGTATTTAGAAAAATAAACAAATAGGGGTTCCGCGCACATTTCCCCGAAAAGTGCCACCTAAATTGTAAG
CGTTAATATTTTGTTAAAATTCGCGTTAAATTTTTGTTAAATCAGCTCATTTTTTAACCAATAGGCCGAA
ATCGGCAAAATCCCTTATAAATCAAAAGAATAGACCGAGATAGGGT
[37 nt withheld, positions 257-293]
AAAGAACGTGGACTCCAACGTCAAAGG
[49 nt withheld, positions 321-369]
T
[91 nt withheld, positions 371-461]
G
[124 nt withheld, positions 463-586]
CCCATTCGCCATTCAGGCTGCGCAACTGTTGGGAAGGGCGATCGGTGCGGGCCTCTTCGCTATTACGCCA
GCTGGCGAAAGGGGGATGTGCTGCAAGGCGATTAAGTTGGGTAACGCCAGGGTTTTCCCAGTCACGACGT
TGTAAAACGACGGCCAGTGAGCGCGCCTCGTTCATTCACGTTTTTGAACCCGTGGAGGACGGGCAGACTC
GCGGTGCAAATGTGTTTTACAGCGTGATGGAGCAGATGAAGATGCTCGACACGCTGCAGAACACGCAGCT
AGATTAACCCTAGAAAGATAATCATATTGTGACGTACGTTAAAGATAATCATGTGTAAAATTGACGCATG
TGTTTTATCGGTCTGTATATCGAGGTTTATTTATTAATTTGAATAGATATTAAGTTTTATTATATTTACA
CTTACATACTAATAATAAATTCAACAAACAATTTATTTATGTTTATTTATTTATTAAAAAAAACAAAAAC
TCAAAATTTCTTCTATAAAGTAACAAAACTTTTATGAGGGACAGCCCCCCCCCAAAGCCCCCAGGGATGT
AATTACGTCCCTCCCCCGCTAGGGGGCAGCAGCGAGCCGCCCGGGGCTCCGCTCCGGTCCGGCGCTCCCC
CCGCATCCCCGAGCCGGCAGCGTGCGGGGACAGCCCGGGCACGGGGAAGGTGGCACGGGATCGCTTTCCT
CTGAACGCTTCTCGCTGCTCTTTGAGCCTGCAGACACCTGGGGGGATACGGGGAAAAGGCCTCCACGGCC
AGACTAGTTCGAGTTTACTCCCTATCAGTGATAGAGAACGTATGTCGAGTTTACTCCCTATCAGTGATAG
AGAACGATGTCGAGTTTACTCCCTATCAGTGATAGAGAACGTATGTCGAGTTTACTCCCTATCAGTGATA
GAGAACGTATGTCGAGTTTACTCCCTATCAGTGATAGAGAACGTATGTCGAGTTTATCCCTATCAGTGAT
AGAGAACGTATGTCGAGTTTACTCCCTATCAGTGATAGAGAACGTATGTCGAGGTAGGCGTGTACGGTGG
GAGGCCTATATAAGCAGAGCTCGTTTAGTGAACCGTCAGATCGCCTGGACCGGTCGTTTAGTGAACCGTC
AGAATTAACCATGGACTACAAAGACCATGACGGTGATTATAAAGATCATGACATCGATTACAAGGATGAC
GATGACAAGAGCGGATCCATGAGTTCTTCGCCTGTTAATGTCAAGAAGCTGAAGGTGTCGGAGCTGAAGG
AGGAGCTCAAGAAGCGGCGCCTCTCCGACAAGGGCCTCAAGGCCGATCTCATGGATCGACTCCAGGCCGC
GCTGGACAACGAGGCAGGAGGCCGCCCCGCCATGGAGCCCGGGAACGGCAGTCTCGACCTAGGTGGCGAT
GCGGCCGGGCGCTCGGGAGCGGGCCTAGAGCAGGAGGCCGCGGCTGGCGCCGAAGACGACGAGGAGGAGG
AGGGCATCGCCGCTCTGGACGGCGACCAGATGGAGCTGGGCGAGGAGAACGGGGCGGCGGGGGCGGCTGA
CGCCGGCGCGATGGAGGAAGAGGAGGCAGCGTCGGAAGACGAGAACGGCGACGACCAGGGCTTCCAGGAG
GGGGAAGACGAGCTCGGCGACGAGGAGGAGGGCGCGGGCGACGAGAACGGTCACGGGGAGCAGCAGTCCC
AACCGCCGGCAGCGGCGGCGCAGCAGCAGCCTTCCCAGCAGCGTGGTGCCGGCAAGGAGGCCGCGGGCAA
GAGCAGCGGCCCCACCTCGCTCTTCGCGGTGACGGTGGCGCCGCCAGGGGCGAGGCAGGGCCAACAGCAG
GCGGGAGGAGACGGCAAAACAGAACAGAAAGGTGGAGATAAAAAGAGAGGCGTTAAAAGACCGCGAGAAG
ATCATGGCCGAGGGTATTTTGAGTACATCGAAGAAAACAAGTACAGCAGAGCCAAGTCTCCTCAGCCACC
TGTTGAAGAAGAAGACGAACACTTCGATGACACAGTGGTTTGTCTTGATACTTATAATTGTGATCTGCAT
TTTAAAATCTCGAGAGACCGTCTGAGTGCTTCTTCCCTTACTATGGAGAGTTTTGCTTTCCTGTGGGCTG
GAGGAAGAGCTTCCTACGGTGTGTCAAAAGGCAAAGTCTGCTTTGAGATGAAGGTAACAGAGAAGATTCC
AGTAAGACACTTATATACAAAAGATATTGATATACATGAAGTTCGGATTGGCTGGTCACTAACCACAAGT
GGAATGTTGCTTGGTGAAGAAGAATTTTCTTACGGGTATTCTCTGAAAGGAATAAAAACATGCAACTGTG
AGACAGAAGATTATGGGGAGAAGTTTGATGAAAATGATGTGATTACATGCTTTGCTAACTTTGAAACTGA
TGAAGTTGAACTCTCTTATGCGAAGAATGGACAAGATCTTGGTGTTGCCTTTAAGATCAGTAAGGAAGTT
CTTGCTGACCGGCCACTATTCCCACATGTTCTCTGCCATAACTGTGCAGTTGAATTTAATTTCGGTCAAA
AGGAAAAGCCATACTTTCCAATACCTGAAGACTGTACTTTTATCCAAAATGTCCCCTTAGAGGACCGAGT
TAGAGGACCAAAAGGACCTGAAGAGAAGAAGGATTGTGAGGTTGTAATGATGATTGGCTTGCCAGGAGCT
GGAAAAACTACCTGGGTTACTAAACATGCAGCTGAAAACCCTGGGAAATACAACATTCTTGGAACAAATA
CGATTATGGACAAGATGATGGTGGCAGGTTTTAAGAAGCAAATGGCAGATACTGGAAAACTGAACACACT
GTTGCAGAGAGCCCCACAGTGTCTTGGCAAGTTTATTGAAATTGCTGCCCGTAAGAAGCGAAATTTTATT
CTGGATCAGACAAATGTGTCTGCTGCTGCCCAGAGAAGAAAAATGTGCCTGTTTGCAGGCTTCCAGCGGA
AAGCTGTTGTAGTGTGCCCAAAAGATGAAGACTATAAGCAGAGGACACAGAAGAAGGCAGAAGTAGAGGG
GAAGGACCTACCAGAACATGCTGTCCTCAAGATGAAAGGAAACTTCACCCTTCCAGAGGTTGCAGAATGC
TTTGATGAAATAACCTATGTTGAACTTCAGAAAGAGGAAGCCCAAAAGCTTTTGGAGCAATATAAATGAG
TCGACAATGCGTTTCGACTGTGCCTTCTAGTTGCCAGCCATCTGTTGTTTGCCCCTCCCCCGTGCCTTCC
TTGACCCTGGAAGGTGCCACTCCCACTGTCCTTTCCTAATAAAATGAGGAAATTGCATCGCATTGTCTGA
GTAGGTGTCATTCTATTCTGGGGGGTGGGGTGGGGCAGGACAGCAAGGGGGAGGATTGGGAAGACAATAG
CAGGCATGCTGGGGATGCGGTGGGCTCTATGGAAACACGCGGCGACGCGTTCGACCGAATAAAACCTGTG
ACGGAAGATCACTTCGCAGAATAAATAAATCCTGGTGTCCCTGTTGATACCGGGAAGCCCTGGGCCAACT
TTTGGCGAAAATGAGACGTTGATCGGCACGTAAGAGGTTCCAACTTTCACCATAATGAAATAAGATCACT
ACCGGGCGTATTTTTTGAGTTGTCGAGATTTTCAGGAGCTAAAGATCTGGAAGCTAAGGATCTGCGATCG
CTCCGGTGCCCGTCAGTGGGCAGAGCGCACATCGCCCACAGTCCCCGAGAAGTTGGGGGGAGGGGTCGGC
AATTGAACGGGTGCCTAGAGAAGGTGGCGCGGGGTAAACTGGGAAAGTGATGTCGTGTACTGGCTCCGCC
TTTTTCCCGAGGGTGGGGGAGAACCGTATATAAGTGCAGTAGTCGCCGTGAACGTTCTTTTTCGCAACGG
GTTTGCCGCCAGAACACAGCTGAAGCTTCGAGGGGCTCGCATCTCTCCTTCACGCGCCCGCCGCCCTACC
TGAGGCCGCCATCCACGCCGGTTGAGTCGCGTTCTGCCGCCTCCCGCCTGTGGTGCCTCCTGAACTGCGT
CCGCCGTCTAGGTAAGTTTAAAGCTCAGGTCGAGACCGGGCCTTTGTCCGGCGCTCCCTTGGAGCCTACC
TAGACTCAGCCGGCTCTCCACGCTTTGCCTGACCCTGCTTGCTCAACTCTACGTCTTTGTTTCGTTTTCT
GTTCTGCGCCGTTACAGATCCAAGCTGTGACCGGCGCCTACAAGCTGCTAGCCACCATGAAAAAGCCTGA
ACTCACCGCGACGTCTGTCGAGAAGTTTCTGATCGAAAAGTTCGACAGCGTCTCCGACCTGATGCAGCTC
TCGGAGGGCGAAGAATCTCGTGCTTTCAGCTTCGATGTAGGAGGGCGTGGATATGTCCTGCGGGTAAATA
GCTGCGCCGATGGTTTCTACAAAGATCGTTATGTTTATCGGCACTTTGCATCGGCCGCGCTCCCGATTCC
GGAAGTGCTTGACATTGGGGAGTTCAGCGAGAGCCTGACCTATTGCATCTCCCGCCGTGCACAGGGTGTC
ACGTTGCAAGACCTGCCTGAAACCGAACTGCCCGCTGTTCTGCAGCCGGTCGCGGAGGCCATGGATGCGA
TCGCTGCGGCCGATCTTAGCCAGACGAGCGGGTTCGGCCCATTCGGACCGCAAGGAATCGGTCAATACAC
TACATGGCGTGATTTCATATGCGCGATTGCTGATCCCCATGTGTATCACTGGCAAACTGTGATGGACGAC
ACCGTCAGTGCGTCCGTCGCGCAGGCTCTCGATGAGCTGATGCTTTGGGCCGAGGACTGCCCCGAAGTCC
GGCACCTCGTGCACGCGGATTTCGGCTCCAACAATGTCCTGACGGACAATGGCCGCATAACAGCGGTCAT
TGACTGGAGCGAGGCGATGTTCGGGGATTCCCAATACGAGGTCGCCAACATCTTCTTCTGGAGGCCGTGG
TTGGCTTGTATGGAGCAGCAGACGCGCTACTTCGAGCGGAGGCATCCGGAGCTTGCAGGATCGCCGCGGC
TCCGGGCGTATATGCTCCGCATTGGTCTTGACCAACTCTATCAGAGCTTGGTTGACGGCAATTTCGATGA
TGCAGCTTGGGCGCAGGGTCGATGCGACGCAATCGTCCGATCCGGAGCCGGGACTGTCGGGCGTACACAA
ATCGCCCGCAGAAGCGCGGCCGTCTGGACCGATGGCTGTGTAGAAGTACTCGCCGATAGTGGAAACCGAC
GCCCCAGCACTCGTCCGAGGGCAAAGGAATAGTTTTACGTATTGAGTATTTAACTAACTAAACTTGTTTA
TTGCAGCTTATAATGGTTACAAATAAAGCAATAGCATCACAAATTTCACAAATAAAGCATTTTTTTCACT
GCATTCTAGTTGTGGTTTGTCCAAACTCATCAATGTATCTTATCATGTCTGGAATTGACTCAAATGATGT
CAATTAGTCTATCAGAAGCTCATCTGGTCTCCCTTCCGGGGGACAAGACATCCCTGTTTAATATTTAAAC
AGCAGTGTTCCCAAACTGGGTTCTTATATCCCTTGCTCTGGTCAACCAGGTTGCAGGGTTTCCTGTCCTC
ACAGGAACGAAGTCCCTAAAGAAACAGTGGCAGCCAGGTTTAGCCCCGGAATTGACTGGATTCCTTTTTT
AGGGCCCATTGGTATGGCTTTTTCCCCGTATCCCCCCAGGTGTCTGCAGGCTCAAAGAGCAGCGAGAAGC
GTTCAGAGGAAAGCGATCCCGTGCCACCTTCCCCGTGCCCGGGCTGTCCCCGCACGCTGCCGGCTCGGGG
ATGCGGGGGGAGCGCCGGACCGGAGCGGAGCCCCGGGCGGCTCGCTGCTGCCCCCTAGCGGGGGAGGGAC
GTAATTACATCCCTGGGGGCTTTGGGGGGGGGCTGTCCCTGATATCTATAACAAGAAAATATATATATAA
TAAGTTATCACGTAAGTAGAACATGAAATAACAATATAATTATCGTATGAGTTAAATCTTAAAAGTCACG
TAAAAGATAATCATGCGTCATTTTGACTCACGCGGTCGTTATAGTTCAAAATCAGTGACACTTACCGCAT
TGACAAGCACGCCTCACGGGAGCTCCAAGCGGCGACTGAGATGTCCTAAATGCACAGCGACGGATTCGCG
CTATTTAGAAAGAGAGAGCAATATTTCAAGAATGCATGCGTCAATTTTACGCAGACTATCTTTCTAGGGT
TAATCTAGCTGCATCAGGATCATATCGTCGGGTCTTTTTTCCGGCTCAGTCATCGCCCAAGCTGGCGCTA
TCTGGGCATCGGGGAGGAAGAAGCCCGTGCCTTTTCCCGCGAGGTTGAAGCGGCATGGAAAGAGTTTGCC
GAGGATGACTGCTGCTGCATTGACGTTGAGCGAAAACGCACGTTTACCATGATGATTCGGGAAGGTGTGG
CCATGCACGCCTTTAACGGTGAACTGTTCGTTCAGGCCACCTGGGATACCAGTTCGTCGCGGCTTTTCCG
GACACAGTTCCGGATGGTCAGCCCGAAGCGCATCAGCAACCCGAACAATACCGGCGACAGCCGGAACTGC
CGTGCCGGTGTGCAGATTAATGACAGCGGTGCGGCGCTGGGATATTACGTCAGCGAGGACGGGTATCCTG
GCTGGATGCCGCAGAAATGGACATGGATACCCCGTGAGTTACCCGGCGGGCGCGCTTGGCGTAATCATGG
TCATAGCTGTTTCCTGTGTGAAATTGTTATCCGCTCACAATTCCACACAACATACGAGCCGGAAGCATAA
AGTGTAAAGCCTGGGGTGCCTAATGAGTGAGCTAACTCACATTAATTGCGTTGCGCTCACTGCCCGCTTT
CCAGTCGGGAAACCTGTCGTGCCAGCTGCATTAATGAATCGGCCAACGCGCGGGGAGAGGCGGTTTGCGT
ATTGGGCGCTCTTCCGCTTCCTCGCTCACTGACTCGCTGCGCTCGGTCGTTCGGCTGCGGCGAGCGGTAT
CAGCTCACTCAAAGGCGGTAATACGGTTATCCACAGAATCAGGGGATAACGCAGGAAAGAACATGTGAGC
AAAAGGCCAGCAAAAGGCCAGGAACCGTAAAAAGGCCGCGTTGCTGGCGTTTTTCCATAGGCTCCGCCCC
CCTGACGAGCATCACAAAAATCGACGCTCAAGTCAGAGGTGGCGAAACCCGACAGGACTATAAAGATACC
AGGCGTTTCCCCCTGGAAGCTCCCTCGTGCGCTCTCCTGTTCCGACCCTGCCGCTTACCGGATACCTGTC
CGCCTTTCTCCCTTCGGGAAGCGTGGCGCTTTCTCATAGCTCACGCTGTAGGTATCTCAGTTCGGTGTAG
GTCGTTCGCTCCAAGCTGGGCTGTGTGCACGAACCCCCCGTTCAGCCCGACCGCTGCGCCTTATCCGGTA
ACTATCGTCTTGAGTCCAACCCGGTAAGACACGACTTATCGCCACTGGCAGCAGCCACTGGTAACAGGAT
TAGCAGAGCGAGGTATGTAGGCGGTGCTACAGAGTTCTTGAAGTGGTGGCCTAACTACGGCTACACTAGA
AGAACAGTATTTGGTATCTGCGCTCTGCTGAAGCCAGTTACCTTCGGAAAAAGAGTTGGTAGCTCTTGAT
CCGGCAAACAAACCACCGCTGGTAGCGGTGGTTTTTTTGTTTGCAAGCAGCAGATTACGCGCAGAAAAAA
AGGATCTCAAGAAGATCCTTTGATCTTTTCTACGGGGTCTGACGCTCAGTGGAACGAAAACTCACGTTAA
GGGATTTTGGTCATGAGATTATCAAAAAGGATCTTCACCTAGATCCTTTTAAATTAAAAATGAAGTTTTA
AATCAATCTAAAGTATATATGAGTAAACTTGGTCTGACAGTTACCAATGCTTAATCAGTGAGGCACCTAT
CTCAGCGATCTGTCTATTTCGTTCATCCATAGTTGCCTGACTCCCCGTCGTGTAGATAACTACGATACGG
GAGGGCTTACCATCTGGCCCCAGTGCTGCAATGATACCGCGAGACCCACGCTCACCGGCTCCAGATTTAT
CAGCAATAAACCAGCCAGCCGGAAGGGCCGAGCGCAGAAGTGGTCCTGCAACTTTATCCGCCTCCATCCA
GTCTATTAATTGTTGCCGGGAAGCTAGAGTAAGTAGTTCGCCAGTTAATAGTTTGCGCAACGTTGTTGCC
ATTGCTACAGGCATCGTGGTGTCACGCTCGTCGTTTGGTATGGCTTCATTCAGCTCCGGTTCCCAACGAT
CAAGGCGAGTTACATGATCCCCCATGTTGTGCAAAAAAGCGGTTAGCTCCTTCGGTCCTCCGATCGTTGT
CAGAAGTAAGTTGGCCGCAGTGTTATCACTCATGGTTATGGCAGCACTGCATAATTCTCTTACTGTCATG
CCATCCGTAAGATGCTTTTCTGTGACTGGTGAGTACTCAACCAAGTCATTCTGAGAATAGTGTATGCGGC
GACCGAGTTGCTCTTGCCCGGCGTCAATACGGGATAATACCGCGCCACATAGCAGAACTTTAAAAGTGCT
CATCATTGGAAAACGTTCTTCGGGGCGAAAACTCTCAAGGATCTTACCGCTGTTGAGATCCAGTTCGATG
TAACCCACTCGTGCACCCAACTGATCTTCAGCATCTTTTACTTTCACCAGCGTTTCTGGGTGAGCAAAAA
CAGGAAGGCAAAATGCCGCAAAAAAGGGAATAAGGGCGACACGGAAATGTTGAATACTCAT
Features (pLannotate 1.2.2; 22 found; start..end, strand, type, name):
      1..105     -  promoter       AmpR promoter: bla
    158..586     -  rep_origin     f1 ori (sequence partly withheld): f1 bacteriophage origin of replication; arrow indicates direction of (+) strand synthesis
    591..746     -  CDS            lacZα (fragment): LacZα fragment of β-galactosidase; lacZ fragment
    748..867     +  CDS            B (fragment): PORTL_LAMBD - Experimental evidence at protein level: Swiss-Prot protein existence level 1. Forms the portal vertex of the capsid (PubMed:6228056, PubMed:6232391). This portal plays critical roles in head assembly, genome packaging, neck/tail attachment, and genome ejection (Probable). The portal protein multimerizes as a single ring-shaped homododecamer arranged around a central channel (PubMed:6232391). Binds to the terminase subunits to form the packaging machine (PubMed:7799432). From Escherichia phage lambda (Bacteriophage lambda).
   1367..1681    +  promoter       tight TRE promoter: Tet-responsive promoter PTight, consisting of seven tet operator sequences followed by the minimal CMV promoter
   1690..1709    +  promoter       tight TRE promoter (fragment): Tet-responsive promoter PTight, consisting of seven tet operator sequences followed by the minimal CMV promoter
   1720..1785    +  CDS            3xFLAG: three tandem FLAG® epitope tags, followed by an enterokinase cleavage site
   1795..3732    +  CDS            Hnrnpu (fragment): HNRPU_MOUSE - Also known as Hnrpu From Mus musculus (Mouse).
   3754..3978    +  polyA_signal   bGH poly(A) signal: bovine growth hormone polyadenylation signal
   4106..4196    +  promoter       cat promoter: promoter of the E. coli cat gene encoding chloramphenicol acetyltransferase
   4244..4455    +  promoter       EF-1α core promoter: core promoter for human elongation factor EF-1α
   4468..4736    +  LTR            5' LTR (truncated): truncated 5' long terminal repeat (LTR) from human T-cell leukemia virus (HTLV) type 1
   4773..5798    +  CDS            HygR: hygromycin B phosphotransferase confers resistance to hygromycin
   5827..5948    +  polyA_signal   SV40 poly(A) signal: SV40 polyadenylation signal
   5966..6058    +  ncRNA          G-CSF SLDE: Accession: RF00183 - G-CSF factor stem-loop destabilising element (SLDE)
   6755..7222    +  CDS            B (fragment): PORTL_LAMBD - Experimental evidence at protein level: Swiss-Prot protein existence level 1. Forms the portal vertex of the capsid (PubMed:6228056, PubMed:6232391). This portal plays critical roles in head assembly, genome packaging, neck/tail attachment, and genome ejection (Probable). The portal protein multimerizes as a single ring-shaped homododecamer arranged around a central channel (PubMed:6232391). Binds to the terminase subunits to form the packaging machine (PubMed:7799432). From Escherichia phage lambda (Bacteriophage lambda).
   7260..7276    -  protein_bind   lac operator: The lac repressor binds to the lac operator to inhibit transcription in E. coli. This inhibition can be relieved by adding lactose or isopropyl-β-D-thiogalactopyranoside (IPTG). lac repressor encoded by lacI
   7284..7314    -  promoter       lac promoter: promoter for the E. coli lac operon
   7329..7350    -  protein_bind   CAP binding site: CAP binding activates transcription in the presence of cAMP. E. coli catabolite activator protein
   7363..7455    -  CDS            lacI (fragment): lac repressor; lacI; The lac repressor binds to the lac operator to inhibit transcription in E. coli. This inhibition can be relieved by adding lactose or isopropyl-β-D-thiogalactopyranoside (IPTG).
   7638..8226    -  rep_origin     ori: high-copy-number ColE1/pMB1/pBR322/pUC origin of replication
   8397..9257    -  CDS            AmpR: β-lactamase; bla; confers resistance to ampicillin, carbenicillin, and related antibiotics
