[The description below was written by a language model from this plasmid's Addgene catalogue record and pLannotate feature annotations shown in this document.]
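Description:
pb-miRE-tre-3xFLAG-hnRNPU∆RGG is a 9,257 bp piggyBac cargo plasmid, built on a commercial piggyBac backbone, for doxycycline-type inducible expression of a truncated mouse hnRNPU (SAF-A) in mammalian cells. It is propagated in E. coli through a high-copy ColE1/pUC-type origin with ampicillin selection (AmpR and its bla promoter). It also carries an f1 origin and remnants of a lacZα/lac promoter cloning region. The piggyBac terminal repeats that would allow transposase-mediated genomic integration are implied by the backbone description but are not annotated in the feature table. Short stretches flagged as lambda phage portal protein fragments on either side of the cargo are probably incidental homology hits rather than functional parts.

The payload is driven by a tight TRE promoter, which consists of seven tet operators upstream of a minimal CMV promoter. Transcription therefore depends on a Tet transactivator, which this plasmid does not encode and which must be supplied separately. Downstream lie a Kozak sequence, an N-terminal 3xFLAG tag, a short SGS linker and a 1,938 bp Hnrnpu coding sequence. The coding sequence lacks the final 154 C-terminal amino acids, which removes the RGG domain, and it is followed by a stop codon and a bGH polyadenylation signal. A second cassette places the hygromycin phosphotransferase gene under an EF-1α core promoter fused to an HTLV-1 LTR fragment, terminated by an SV40 poly(A) signal, which permits selection of stably modified cells. Although "miRE" appears in the name, no microRNA-based shRNA element is annotated.

The construct suits inducible expression of an epitope-tagged RGG-deletion mutant, for example to test the contribution of that domain. The associated study concerns nuclear matrix and RNA-binding proteins in mouse embryonic stem cells.
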