Addgene plasmid #196088: pb-miRE-tre-3xFLAG-hnRNPU∆RGG
Purpose: Expresses mouse hnRNPU lacking RGG domain with a 3xFLAG tag in mammalian cells
Depositing lab: Mauro Calabrese. Depositing organization: University of North Carolina at Chapel Hill. Publication: SAFB associates with nascent RNAs and can promote gene expression in mouse embryonic stem cells. Cherney R, Eberhard Q, Giri G, Mills C, Porrello A, Zhang Z, White D, Trotman JB, Herring L, Dominguez D, Calabrese M. RNA. 2023 Jul 19:rna.079569.122. doi: 10.1261/rna.079569.122. PubMed 37468167.
Backbone
  Vector backbone: piggyBac cargo vector
  Backbone manufacturer: System Biosciences
  Total vector size (bp): 9257
  Modifications to backbone: Inserted TRE sequence between SpeI and AgeI sites. Inserted Kozak sequence, 3xFLAG tag sequence, SGS linker sequence, mouse hnrnpU CDS sequence lacking final 154 amino acids, and a stop codon between AgeI and SalI sites.
  Vector type: Mammalian Expression, Bacterial Expression
  Selectable markers: Hygromycin
Growth in bacteria
  Bacterial resistance: Ampicillin, 100 μg/mL
  Growth temperature: 37°C
  Growth strain: DH5alpha
  Copy number: Unknown
Gene/Insert
  Gene/Insert name: SAF-A
  Species: M. musculus (mouse)
  Insert size (bp): 1938
  Mutation: removed last 154 amino acids on cterminal end
  Entrez Gene: Hnrnpu (a.k.a. Hnrpu, SAFA, Sp120, hnRNP U)
  Promoter: TRE
  Tag / fusion protein: N-terminal 3xFLAG (N terminal on backbone)
  Cloning method: Restriction Enzyme; 5′ cloning site SpeI (not destroyed); 3′ cloning site AgeI (not destroyed)
  Sequencing primers: 5′ TTTGAGCCTGCAGACACCTGG; 3′ gcctacctcgacatacgttct
Resource information
  A portion of this plasmid was derived from a plasmid made by: Genewiz (Azenta)
Terms and licenses: Academic/Nonprofit Terms; Industry Terms: Not Available to Industry
How to cite: pb-miRE-tre-3xFLAG-hnRNPU∆RGG was a gift from Mauro Calabrese (Addgene plasmid # 196088 ; http://n2t.net/addgene:196088 ; RRID:Addgene_196088)
